Addgene plasmid #173639: Lenti-sgKeap1#1/Cre
Purpose: Expresses a Keap1-targeting gRNA and Cre-recombinase
Depositing lab: Charles Swanton. Depositing organization: University College London. Publication: A functional taxonomy of tumor suppression in oncogenic KRAS-driven lung cancer. Cai H, Chew SK, Li C, Tsai MK, Andrejka L, Murray CW, Hughes NW, Shuldiner EG, Ashkin EL, Tang R, Hung KL, Chen LC, Lee SYC, Yousefi M, Lin WY, Kunder CA, Cong L, McFarland CD, Petrov DA, Swanton C, Winslow MM. Cancer Discov. 2021 Feb 19. pii: 2159-8290.CD-20-1325. doi: 10.1158/2159-8290.CD-20-1325. PubMed 33608386.
Backbone
  Vector backbone: pLL3.3
  Vector type: Lentiviral, Cre/Lox, CRISPR
Growth in bacteria
  Bacterial resistance: Ampicillin, 100 μg/mL
  Growth temperature: 37°C
  Growth strain: NEB Stable
  Copy number: High Copy
Gene/Insert
  Gene/Insert name: gRNA targeting Keap1
  gRNA/shRNA sequence: TCAAATACGACTGCCCGCAG
  Species: M. musculus (mouse)
  Entrez Gene: Keap1 (a.k.a. INRF2, mKIAA0132)
  Cloning method: Restriction Enzyme; 5′ cloning site unknown (unknown if destroyed); 3′ cloning site unknown (unknown if destroyed)
Terms and licenses: Academic/Nonprofit Terms; Industry Terms: Not Available to Industry
How to cite: Lenti-sgKeap1#1/Cre was a gift from Charles Swanton (Addgene plasmid # 173639 ; http://n2t.net/addgene:173639 ; RRID:Addgene_173639)
