[The description below was written by a language model from this plasmid's Addgene catalogue record and pLannotate feature annotations shown in this document.]
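Description:
Lenti-sgKeap1#1/Cre is a 7.76 kb HIV-1-based lentiviral transfer plasmid built on the pLL3.3 backbone that delivers a CRISPR guide RNA against mouse Keap1 together with Cre recombinase. In bacteria it is maintained through a high-copy ColE1/pUC-type origin and selected with ampicillin via the β-lactamase gene. The viral portion begins with a CMV enhancer/promoter fused to a truncated 5' LTR, which drives Tat-independent production of the genomic RNA in packaging cells. This is followed by the Ψ packaging signal with an adjoining gag fragment, the Rev response element for nuclear export of unspliced RNA, and the cPPT/CTS, which aids nuclear import in transduced cells. A second truncated LTR element closes the vector at the 3' end, preceded by residual nef-derived sequence. No packaging or envelope genes are present, so these must be supplied in trans.

The payload consists of two independent expression units. A human U6 RNA polymerase III promoter transcribes the Keap1-targeting spacer fused to the Streptococcus pyogenes Cas9 gRNA scaffold, and a mouse PGK promoter drives Cre, with a downstream WPRE to enhance transcript stability and expression. The plasmid carries no Cas9 gene and no mammalian selection marker or reporter in the annotated features. Keap1 editing therefore depends on Cas9 being provided by the target cells, for example from a Cre-activated allele, although the record does not state the source. The associated publication concerns functional analysis of tumor suppressors in oncogenic KRAS-driven lung cancer. This is consistent with use of the vector to trigger recombination of loxP-flanked alleles while simultaneously disrupting Keap1 in the same transduced cells.
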