Features (pLannotate 1.2.2; 21 found; start..end, strand, type, name):
    122..174     -  misc_feature   bom (fragment): basis of mobility region from pBR322
    329..708     +  enhancer       CMV enhancer: human cytomegalovirus immediate early enhancer
    709..908     +  promoter       CMV promoter: human cytomegalovirus (CMV) immediate early promoter
    926..1106    +  LTR            5' LTR (truncated): truncated 5' long terminal repeat (LTR) from HIV-1
   1153..1278    +  misc_feature   HIV-1 Ψ: packaging signal of human immunodeficiency virus type 1
   1262..1600    +  CDS            HIV-1 gag (fragment): gag protein from human immunodeficiency virus 1; gag
   1775..2008    +  misc_feature   RRE: The Rev response element (RRE) of HIV-1 allows for Rev-dependent mRNA export from the nucleus to the cytoplasm.
   2385..2485    +  CDS            Rev (fragment): human immunodeficiency virus 1 (HIV-1) Rev protein; rev; enhances nuclear export of unspliced and incompletely spliced viral mRNAs
   2535..2652    +  misc_feature   cPPT/CTS: central polypurine tract and central termination sequence of HIV-1
   2734..2974    +  promoter       U6 promoter: RNA polymerase III promoter for human U6 snRNA
   3004..3079    +  misc_RNA       gRNA scaffold: guide RNA scaffold for the Streptococcus pyogenes CRISPR/Cas9 system
   3132..3624    +  promoter       PGK promoter: mouse phosphoglycerate kinase 1 promoter
   3654..4684    +  CDS            Cre (fragment): site-specific recombinase Cre is a site-specific recombinase from bacteriophage P1. Recombination occurs at loxP sequences.
   4717..4740    +  misc_feature   MCS (fragment): pBluescript multiple cloning site
   4740..5328    +  misc_feature   WPRE: woodchuck hepatitis virus posttranscriptional regulatory element
   5329..5348    +  misc_feature   MCS (fragment): pBluescript multiple cloning site
   5350..5850    +  CDS            nef (fragment): NEF_HV1LA - Experimental evidence at protein level: Swiss-Prot protein existence level 1. Extracellular Nef protein targets CD4(+) T-lymphocytes for apoptosis by interacting with CXCR4 surface receptors. From Human immunodeficiency virus type 1 group M subtype B (isolate Lai) (HIV-1).
   5857..6037    +  LTR            5' LTR (truncated): truncated 5' long terminal repeat (LTR) from HIV-1
   6099..6687    -  rep_origin     ori: high-copy-number ColE1/pMB1/pBR322/pUC origin of replication
   6858..7718    -  CDS            AmpR: β-lactamase; bla; confers resistance to ampicillin, carbenicillin, and related antibiotics
   7719..63      -  promoter       AmpR promoter (across the origin): bla
>Addgene plasmid #173639 | Lenti-sgKeap1#1/Cre | addgene full sequence | sequence record 362050 | Addgene NGS Result
TTGTCTCATGAGCGGATACATATTTGAATGTATTTAGAAAAATAAACAAATAGGGGTTCCGCGCACATTT
CCCCGAAAAGTGCCACCTGACGTCGACGGATCGGGAGATCTCCCGATCCCCTATGGTGCACTCTCAGTAC
AATCTGCTCTGATGCCGCATAGTTAAGCCAGTATCTGCTCCCTGCTTGTGTGTTGGAGGTCGCTGAGTAG
TGCGCGAGCAAAATTTAAGCTACAACAAGGCAAGGCTTGACCGACAATTGCATGAAGAATCTGCTTAGGG
TTAGGCGTTTTGCGCTGCTTCGCGATGTACGGGCCAGATATACGCGTTGACATTGATTATTGACTAGTTA
TTAATAGTAATCAATTACGGGGTCATTAGTTCATAGCCCATATATGGAGTTCCGCGTTACATAACTTACG
GTAAATGGCCCGCCTGGCTGACCGCCCAACGACCCCCGCCCATTGACGTCAATAATGACGTATGTTCCCA
TAGTAACGCCAATAGGGACTTTCCATTGACGTCAATGGGTGGAGTATTTACGGTAAACTGCCCACTTGGC
AGTACATCAAGTGTATCATATGCCAAGTACGCCCCCTATTGACGTCAATGACGGTAAATGGCCCGCCTGG
CATTATGCCCAGTACATGACCTTATGGGACTTTCCTACTTGGCAGTACATCTACGTATTAGTCATCGCTA
TTACCATGGTGATGCGGTTTTGGCAGTACATCAATGGGCGTGGATAGCGGTTTGACTCACGGGGATTTCC
AAGTCTCCACCCCATTGACGTCAATGGGAGTTTGTTTTGGCACCAAAATCAACGGGACTTTCCAAAATGT
CGTAACAACTCCGCCCCATTGACGCAAATGGGCGGTAGGCGTGTACGGTGGGAGGTCTATATAAGCAGCG
CGTTTTGCCTGTACTGGGTCTCTCTGGTTAGACCAGATCTGAGCCTGGGAGCTCTCTGGCTAACTAGGGA
ACCCACTGCTTAAGCCTCAATAAAGCTTGCCTTGAGTGCTTCAAGTAGTGTGTGCCCGTCTGTTGTGTGA
CTCTGGTAACTAGAGATCCCTCAGACCCTTTTAGTCAGTGTGGAAAATCTCTAGCAGTGGCGCCCGAACA
GGGACTTGAAAGCGAAAGGGAAACCAGAGGAGCTCTCTCGACGCAGGACTCGGCTTGCTGAAGCGCGCAC
GGCAAGAGGCGAGGGGCGGCGACTGGTGAGTACGCCAAAAATTTTGACTAGCGGAGGCTAGAAGGAGAGA
GATGGGTGCGAGAGCGTCAGTATTAAGCGGGGGAGAATTAGATCGCGATGGGAAAAAATTCGGTTAAGGC
CAGGGGGAAAGAAAAAATATAAATTAAAACATATAGTATGGGCAAGCAGGGAGCTAGAACGATTCGCAGT
TAATCCTGGCCTGTTAGAAACATCAGAAGGCTGTAGACAAATACTGGGACAGCTACAACCATCCCTTCAG
ACAGGATCAGAAGAACTTAGATCATTATATAATACAGTAGCAACCCTCTATTGTGTGCATCAAAGGATAG
AGATAAAAGACACCAAGGAAGCTTTAGACAAGATAGAGGAAGAGCAAAACAAAAGTAAGACCACCGCACA
GCAAGCGGCCGGCCGCTGATCTTCAGACCTGGAGGAGGAGATATGAGGGACAATTGGAGAAGTGAATTAT
ATAAATATAAAGTAGTAAAAATTGAACCATTAGGAGTAGCACCCACCAAGGCAAAGAGAAGAGTGGTGCA
GAGAGAAAAAAGAGCAGTGGGAATAGGAGCTTTGTTCCTTGGGTTCTTGGGAGCAGCAGGAAGCACTATG
GGCGCAGCGTCAATGACGCTGACGGTACAGGCCAGACAATTATTGTCTGGTATAGTGCAGCAGCAGAACA
ATTTGCTGAGGGCTATTGAGGCGCAACAGCATCTGTTGCAACTCACAGTCTGGGGCATCAAGCAGCTCCA
GGCAAGAATCCTGGCTGTGGAAAGATACCTAAAGGATCAACAGCTCCTGGGGATTTGGGGTTGCTCTGGA
AAACTCATTTGCACCACTGCTGTGCCTTGGAATGCTAGTTGGAGTAATAAATCTCTGGAACAGATTTGGA
ATCACACGACCTGGATGGAGTGGGACAGAGAAATTAACAATTACACAAGCTTAATACACTCCTTAATTGA
AGAATCGCAAAACCAGCAAGAAAAGAATGAACAAGAATTATTGGAATTAGATAAATGGGCAAGTTTGTGG
AATTGGTTTAACATAACAAATTGGCTGTGGTATATAAAATTATTCATAATGATAGTAGGAGGCTTGGTAG
GTTTAAGAATAGTTTTTGCTGTACTTTCTATAGTGAATAGAGTTAGGCAGGGATATTCACCATTATCGTT
TCAGACCCACCTCCCAACCCCGAGGGGACCCGACAGGCCCGAAGGAATAGAAGAAGAAGGTGGAGAGAGA
GACAGAGACAGATCCATTCGATTAGTGAACGGATCGGCACTGCGTGCGCCAATTCTGCAGACAAATGGCA
GTATTCATCCACAATTTTAAAAGAAAAGGGGGGATTGGGGGGTACAGTGCAGGGGAAAGAATAGTAGACA
TAATAGCAACAGACATACAAACTAAAGAATTACAAAAACAAATTACAAAAATTCAAAATTTTCGGGTTTA
TTACAGGGACAGCAGAGATCCAGTTTGGTTAGTACCGGGCCCGCTCTAGCCCTGCAGGAACTGTTTAAAC
TGTGAGGGCCTATTTCCCATGATTCCTTCATATTTGCATATACGATACAAGGCTGTTAGAGAGATAATTG
GAATTAATTTGACTGTAAACACAAAGATATTAGTACAAAATACGTGACGTAGAAAGTAATAATTTCTTGG
GTAGTTTGCAGTTTTAAAATTATGTTTTAAAATGGACTATCATATGCTTACCGTAACTTGAAAGTATTTC
GATTTCTTGGCTTTATATATCTTGTGGAAAGGACCAAACACCGTCAAATACGACTGCCCGCAGGTTTTAG
AGCTAGAAATAGCAAGTTAAAATAAGGCTAGTCCGTTATCAACTTGAAAAAGTGGCACCGAGTCGGTGCT
TTTTTGTTTGGCGCGCCTATGGCTTAATTAACATGGCGGCCGCATTCTACCGGGTAGGGGAGGCGCTTTT
CCCAAGGCAGTCTGGAGCATGCGCTTTAGCAGCCCCGCTGGGCACTTGGCGCTACACAAGTGGCCTCTGG
CCTCGCACACATTCCACATCCACCGGTAGGCGCCAACCGGCTCCGTTCTTTGGTGGCCCCTTCGCGCCAC
CTTCTACTCCTCCCCTAGTCAGGAAGTTCCCCCCCGCCCCGCAGCTCGCGTCGTGCAGGACGTGACAAAT
GGAAGTAGCACGTCTCACTAGTCTCGTGCAGATGGACAGCACCGCTGAGCAATGGAAGCGGGTAGGCCTT
TGGGGCAGCGGCCAATAGCAGCTTTGCTCCTTCGCTTTCTGGGCTCAGAGGCTGGGAAGGGGTGGGTCCG
GGGGCGGGCTCAGGGGCGGGCTCAGGGGCGGGGCGGGCGCCCGAAGGTCCTCCGGAGGCCCGGCATTCTG
CACGCTTCAAAAGCGCACGTCTGCCGCGCTGTTCTCCTCTTCCTCATCTCCGGGACCCGGGATGCCCAAG
AAGAAGAGGAAGGTGTCCAATTTACTGACCGTACACCAAAATTTGCCTGCATTACCGGTCGATGCAACGA
GTGATGAGGTTCGCAAGAACCTGATGGACATGTTCAGGGATCGCCAGGCGTTTTCTGAGCATACCTGGAA
AATGCTTCTGTCCGTTTGCCGGTCGTGGGCGGCATGGTGCAAGTTGAATAACCGGAAATGGTTTCCCGCA
GAACCTGAAGATGTTCGCGATTATCTTCTATATCTTCAGGCGCGCGGTCTGGCAGTAAAAACTATCCAGC
AACATTTGGGCCAGCTAAACATGCTTCATCGTCGGTCCGGGCTGCCACGACCAAGTGACAGCAATGCTGT
TTCACTGGTTATGCGGCGGATCCGAAAAGAAAACGTTGATGCCGGTGAACGTGCAAAACAGGCTCTAGCG
TTCGAACGCACTGATTTCGACCAGGTTCGTTCACTCATGGAAAATAGCGATCGCTGCCAGGATATACGTA
ATCTGGCATTTCTGGGGATTGCTTATAACACCCTGTTACGTATAGCCGAAATTGCCAGGATCAGGGTTAA
AGATATCTCACGTACTGACGGTGGGAGAATGTTAATCCATATTGGCAGAACGAAAACGCTGGTTAGCACC
GCAGGTGTAGAGAAGGCACTTAGCCTGGGGGTAACTAAACTGGTCGAGCGATGGATTTCCGTCTCTGGTG
TAGCTGATGATCCGAATAACTACCTGTTTTGCCGGGTCAGAAAAAATGGTGTTGCCGCGCCATCTGCCAC
CAGCCAGCTATCAACTCGCGCCCTGGAAGGGATTTTTGAAGCAACTCATCGATTGATTTACGGCGCTAAG
GATGACTCTGGTCAGAGATACCTGGCCTGGTCTGGACACAGTGCCCGTGTCGGAGCCGCGCGAGATATGG
CCCGCGCTGGAGTTTCAATACCGGAGATCATGCAAGCTGGTGGCTGGACCAATGTAAATATTGTCATGAA
CTATATCCGTAACCTGGATAGTGAAACAGGGGCAATGGTGCGCCTGCTGGAAGATGGCGATTAGCCATGT
TTAAGGGTTCCGGTTCCACTAGGTACAATTCGATATCAAGCTTATCGATAATCAACCTCTGGATTACAAA
ATTTGTGAAAGATTGACTGGTATTCTTAACTATGTTGCTCCTTTTACGCTATGTGGATACGCTGCTTTAA
TGCCTTTGTATCATGCTATTGCTTCCCGTATGGCTTTCATTTTCTCCTCCTTGTATAAATCCTGGTTGCT
GTCTCTTTATGAGGAGTTGTGGCCCGTTGTCAGGCAACGTGGCGTGGTGTGCACTGTGTTTGCTGACGCA
ACCCCCACTGGTTGGGGCATTGCCACCACCTGTCAGCTCCTTTCCGGGACTTTCGCTTTCCCCCTCCCTA
TTGCCACGGCGGAACTCATCGCCGCCTGCCTTGCCCGCTGCTGGACAGGGGCTCGGCTGTTGGGCACTGA
CAATTCCGTGGTGTTGTCGGGGAAATCATCGTCCTTTCCTTGGCTGCTCGCCTGTGTTGCCACCTGGATT
CTGCGCGGGACGTCCTTCTGCTACGTCCCTTCGGCCCTCAATCCAGCGGACCTTCCTTCCCGCGGCCTGC
TGCCGGCTCTGCGGCCTCTTCCGCGTCTTCGCCTTCGCCCTCAGACGAGTCGGATCTCCCTTTGGGCCGC
CTCCCCGCATCGATACCGTCGACCTCGATCGAGACCTAGAAAAACATGGAGCAATCACAAGTAGCAATAC
AGCAGCTACCAATGCTGATTGTGCCTGGCTAGAAGCACAAGAGGAGGAGGAGGTGGGTTTTCCAGTCACA
CCTCAGGTACCTTTAAGACCAATGACTTACAAGGCAGCTGTAGATCTTAGCCACTTTTTAAAAGAAAAGG
GGGGACTGGAAGGGCTAATTCACTCCCAACGAAGACAAGATATCCTTGATCTGTGGATCTACCACACACA
AGGCTACTTCCCTGATTGGCAGAACTACACACCAGGGCCAGGGATCAGATATCCACTGACCTTTGGATGG
TGCTACAAGCTAGTACCAGTTGAGCAAGAGAAGGTAGAAGAAGCCAATGAAGGAGAGAACACCCGCTTGT
TACACCCTGTGAGCCTGCATGGGATGGATGACCCGGAGAGAGAAGTATTAGAGTGGAGGTTTGACAGCCG
CCTAGCATTTCATCACATGGCCCGAGAGCTGCATCCGGACTGTACTGGGTCTCTCTGGTTAGACCAGATC
TGAGCCTGGGAGCTCTCTGGCTAACTAGGGAACCCACTGCTTAAGCCTCAATAAAGCTTGCCTTGAGTGC
TTCAAGTAGTGTGTGCCCGTCTGTTGTGTGACTCTGGTAACTAGAGATCCCTCAGACCCTTTTAGTCAGT
GTGGAAAATCTCTAGCAGCATGTGAGCAAAAGGCCAGCAAAAGGCCAGGAACCGTAAAAAGGCCGCGTTG
CTGGCGTTTTTCCATAGGCTCCGCCCCCCTGACGAGCATCACAAAAATCGACGCTCAAGTCAGAGGTGGC
GAAACCCGACAGGACTATAAAGATACCAGGCGTTTCCCCCTGGAAGCTCCCTCGTGCGCTCTCCTGTTCC
GACCCTGCCGCTTACCGGATACCTGTCCGCCTTTCTCCCTTCGGGAAGCGTGGCGCTTTCTCATAGCTCA
CGCTGTAGGTATCTCAGTTCGGTGTAGGTCGTTCGCTCCAAGCTGGGCTGTGTGCACGAACCCCCCGTTC
AGCCCGACCGCTGCGCCTTATCCGGTAACTATCGTCTTGAGTCCAACCCGGTAAGACACGACTTATCGCC
ACTGGCAGCAGCCACTGGTAACAGGATTAGCAGAGCGAGGTATGTAGGCGGTGCTACAGAGTTCTTGAAG
TGGTGGCCTAACTACGGCTACACTAGAAGAACAGTATTTGGTATCTGCGCTCTGCTGAAGCCAGTTACCT
TCGGAAAAAGAGTTGGTAGCTCTTGATCCGGCAAACAAACCACCGCTGGTAGCGGTGGTTTTTTTGTTTG
CAAGCAGCAGATTACGCGCAGAAAAAAAGGATCTCAAGAAGATCCTTTGATCTTTTCTACGGGGTCTGAC
GCTCAGTGGAACGAAAACTCACGTTAAGGGATTTTGGTCATGAGATTATCAAAAAGGATCTTCACCTAGA
TCCTTTTAAATTAAAAATGAAGTTTTAAATCAATCTAAAGTATATATGAGTAAACTTGGTCTGACAGTTA
CCAATGCTTAATCAGTGAGGCACCTATCTCAGCGATCTGTCTATTTCGTTCATCCATAGTTGCCTGACTC
CCCGTCGTGTAGATAACTACGATACGGGAGGGCTTACCATCTGGCCCCAGTGCTGCAATGATACCGCGAG
ACCCACGCTCACCGGCTCCAGATTTATCAGCAATAAACCAGCCAGCCGGAAGGGCCGAGCGCAGAAGTGG
TCCTGCAACTTTATCCGCCTCCATCCAGTCTATTAATTGTTGCCGGGAAGCTAGAGTAAGTAGTTCGCCA
GTTAATAGTTTGCGCAACGTTGTTGCCATTGCTACAGGCATCGTGGTGTCACGCTCGTCGTTTGGTATGG
CTTCATTCAGCTCCGGTTCCCAACGATCAAGGCGAGTTACATGATCCCCCATGTTGTGCAAAAAAGCGGT
TAGCTCCTTCGGTCCTCCGATCGTTGTCAGAAGTAAGTTGGCCGCAGTGTTATCACTCATGGTTATGGCA
GCACTGCATAATTCTCTTACTGTCATGCCATCCGTAAGATGCTTTTCTGTGACTGGTGAGTACTCAACCA
AGTCATTCTGAGAATAGTGTATGCGGCGACCGAGTTGCTCTTGCCCGGCGTCAATACGGGATAATACCGC
GCCACATAGCAGAACTTTAAAAGTGCTCATCATTGGAAAACGTTCTTCGGGGCGAAAACTCTCAAGGATC
TTACCGCTGTTGAGATCCAGTTCGATGTAACCCACTCGTGCACCCAACTGATCTTCAGCATCTTTTACTT
TCACCAGCGTTTCTGGGTGAGCAAAAACAGGAAGGCAAAATGCCGCAAAAAAGGGAATAAGGGCGACACG
GAAATGTTGAATACTCATACTCTTCCTTTTTCAATATTATTGAAGCATTTATCAGGGTTA
